>Addgene plasmid #107472 | pCEP4-SERTL550V-myc | depositor full sequence | sequence record 205615 | pCEP4-SERTL550V-myc sequence 12145 bps
GCCGGCAAGGCCGGATCCAGACATGATAAGATACATTGATGAGTTTGGACAAACCACAACTAGAATGCAG
TGAAAAAAATGCTTTATTTGTGAAATTTGTGATGCTATTGCTTTATTTGTAACCATTATAAGCTGCAATA
AACAAGTTAACAACAACAATTGCATTCATTTTATGTTTCAGGTTCAGGGGGAGGTGTGGGAGGTTTTTTA
AAGCAAGTAAAACCTCTACAAATGTGGTATGGCTGATTATGATCCGGCTGCCTCGCGCGTTTCGGTGATG
ACGGTGAAAACCTCTGACACATGCAGCTCCCGGAGACGGTCACAGCTTGTCTGTAAGCGGATGCCGGGAG
CAGACAAGCCCGTCAGGGCGCGTCAGCGGGTGTTGGCGGGTGTCGGGGCGCAGCCATGAGGTCGACTCTA
GAGGATCGATCCCCGCCCCGGACGAACTAAACCTGACTACGACATCTCTGCCCCTTCTTCGCGGGGCAGT
GCATGTAATCCCTTCAGTTGGTTGGTACAACTTGCCAACTGGGCCCTGTTCCACATGTGACACGGGGGGG
GACCAAACACAAAGGGGTTCTCTGACTGTAGTTGACATCCTTATAAATGGATGTGCACATTTGCCAACAC
TGAGTGGCTTTCATCCTGGAGCAGACTTTGCAGTCTGTGGACTGCAACACAACATTGCCTTTATGTGTAA
CTCTTGGCTGAAGCTCTTACACCAATGCTGGGGGACATGTACCTCCCAGGGGCCCAGGAAGACTACGGGA
GGCTACACCAACGTCAATCAGAGGGGCCTGTGTAGCTACCGATAAGCGGACCCTCAAGAGGGCATTAGCA
ATAGTGTTTATAAGGCCCCCTTGTTAACCCTAAACGGGTAGCATATGCTTCCCGGGTAGTAGTATATACT
ATCCAGACTAACCCTAATTCAATAGCATATGTTACCCAACGGGAAGCATATGCTATCGAATTAGGGTTAG
TAAAAGGGTCCTAAGGAACAGCGATATCTCCCACCCCATGAGCTGTCACGGTTTTATTTACATGGGGTCA
GGATTCCACGAGGGTAGTGAACCATTTTAGTCACAAGGGCAGTGGCTGAAGATCAAGGAGCGGGCAGTGA
ACTCTCCTGAATCTTCGCCTGCTTCTTCATTCTCCTTCGTTTAGCTAATAGAATAACTGCTGAGTTGTGA
ACAGTAAGGTGTATGTGAGGTGCTCGAAAACAAGGTTTCAGGTGACGCCCCCAGAATAAAATTTGGACGG
GGGGTTCAGTGGTGGCATTGTGCTATGACACCAATATAACCCTCACAAACCCCTTGGGCAATAAATACTA
GTGTAGGAATGAAACATTCTGAATATCTTTAACAATAGAAATCCATGGGGTGGGGACAAGCCGTAAAGAC
TGGATGTCCATCTCACACGAATTTATGGCTATGGGCAACACATAATCCTAGTGCAATATGATACTGGGGT
TATTAAGATGTGTCCCAGGCAGGGACCAAGACAGGTGAACCATGTTGTTACACTCTATTTGTAACAAGGG
GAAAGAGAGTGGACGCCGACAGCAGCGGACTCCACTGGTTGTCTCTAACACCCCCGAAAATTAAACGGGG
CTCCACGCCAATGGGGCCCATAAACAAAGACAAGTGGCCACTCTTTTTTTTGAAATTGTGGAGTGGGGGC
ACGCGTCAGCCCCCACACGCCGCCCTGCGGTTTTGGACTGTAAAATAAGGGTGTAATAACTTGGCTGATT
GTAACCCCGCTAACCACTGCGGTCAAACCACTTGCCCACAAAACCACTAATGGCACCCCGGGGAATACCT
GCATAAGTAGGTGGGCGGGCCAAGATAGGGGCGCGATTGCTGCGATCTGGAGGACAAATTACACACACTT
GCGCCTGAGCGCCAAGCACAGGGTTGTTGGTCCTCATATTCACGAGGTCGCTGAGAGCACGGTGGGCTAA
TGTTGCCATGGGTAGCATATACTACCCAAATATCTGGATAGCATATGCTATCCTAATCTATATCTGGGTA
GCATAGGCTATCCTAATCTATATCTGGGTAGCATATGCTATCCTAATCTATATCTGGGTAGTATATGCTA
TCCTAATTTATATCTGGGTAGCATAGGCTATCCTAATCTATATCTGGGTAGCATATGCTATCCTAATCTA
TATCTGGGTAGTATATGCTATCCTAATCTGTATCCGGGTAGCATATGCTATCCTAATAGAGATTAGGGTA
GTATATGCTATCCTAATTTATATCTGGGTAGCATATACTACCCAAATATCTGGATAGCATATGCTATCCT
AATCTATATCTGGGTAGCATATGCTATCCTAATCTATATCTGGGTAGCATAGGCTATCCTAATCTATATC
TGGGTAGCATATGCTATCCTAATCTATATCTGGGTAGTATATGCTATCCTAATTTATATCTGGGTAGCAT
AGGCTATCCTAATCTATATCTGGGTAGCATATGCTATCCTAATCTATATCTGGGTAGTATATGCTATCCT
AATCTGTATCCGGGTAGCATATGCTATCCTCATGCATATACAGTCAGCATATGATACCCAGTAGTAGAGT
GGGAGTGCTATCCTTTGCATATGCCGCCACCTCCCAAGGGGGCGTGAATTTTCGCTGCTTGTCCTTTTCC
TGCTGGTTGCTCCCATTCTTAGGTGAATTTAAGGAGGCCAGGCTAAAGCCGTCGCATGTCTGATTGCTCA
CCAGGTAAATGTCGCTAATGTTTTCCAACGCGAGAAGGTGTTGAGCGCGGAGCTGAGTGACGTGACAACA
TGGGTATGCCCAATTGCCCCATGTTGGGAGGACGAAAATGGTGACAAGACAGATGGCCAGAAATACACCA
ACAGCACGCATGATGTCTACTGGGGATTTATTCTTTAGTGCGGGGGAATACACGGCTTTTAATACGATTG
AGGGCGTCTCCTAACAAGTTACATCACTCCTGCCCTTCCTCACCCTCATCTCCATCACCTCCTTCATCTC
CGTCATCTCCGTCATCACCCTCCGCGGCAGCCCCTTCCACCATAGGTGGAAACCAGGGAGGCAAATCTAC
TCCATCGTCAAAGCTGCACACAGTCACCCTGATATTGCAGGTAGGAGCGGGCTTTGTCATAACAAGGTCC
TTAATCGCATCCTTCAAAACCTCAGCAAATATATGAGTTTGTAAAAAGACCATGAAATAACAGACAATGG
ACTCCCTTAGCGGGCCAGGTTGTGGGCCGGGTCCAGGGGCCATTCCAAAGGGGAGACGACTCAATGGTGT
AAGACGACATTGTGGAATAGCAAGGGCAGTTCCTCGCCTTAGGTTGTAAAGGGAGGTCTTACTACCTCCA
TATACGAACACACCGGCGACCCAAGTTCCTTCGTCGGTAGTCCTTTCTACGTGACTCCTAGCCAGGAGAG
CTCTTAAACCTTCTGCAATGTTCTCAAATTTCGGGTTGGAACCTCCTTGACCACGATGCTTTCCAAACCA
CCCTCCTTTTTTGCGCCTGCCTCCATCACCCTGACCCCGGGGTCCAGTGCTTGGGCCTTCTCCTGGGTCA
TCTGCGGGGCCCTGCTCTATCGCTCCCGGGGGCACGTCAGGCTCACCATCTGGGCCACCTTCTTGGTGGT
ATTCAAAATAATCGGCTTCCCCTACAGGGTGGAAAAATGGCCTTCTACCTGGAGGGGGCCTGCGCGGTGG
AGACCCGGATGATGATGACTGACTACTGGGACTCCTGGGCCTCTTTTCTCCACGTCCACGACCTCTCCCC
CTGGCTCTTTCACGACTTCCCCCCCTGGCTCTTTCACGTCCTCTACCCCGGCGGCCTCCACTACCTCCTC
GACCCCGGCCTCCACTACCTCCTCGACCCCGGCCTCCACTGCCTCCTCGACCCCGGCCTCCACCTCCTGC
TCCTGCCCCTCCTGCTCCTGCCCCTCCTCCTGCTCCTGCCCCTCCTGCCCCTCCTGCTCCTGCCCCTCCT
GCCCCTCCTGCTCCTGCCCCTCCTGCCCCTCCTGCTCCTGCCCCTCCTGCCCCTCCTCCTGCTCCTGCCC
CTCCTGCCCCTCCTCCTGCTCCTGCCCCTCCTGCCCCTCCTGCTCCTGCCCCTCCTGCCCCTCCTGCTCC
TGCCCCTCCTGCCCCTCCTGCTCCTGCCCCTCCTGCTCCTGCCCCTCCTGCTCCTGCCCCTCCTGCTCCT
GCCCCTCCTGCCCCTCCTGCCCCTCCTCCTGCTCCTGCCCCTCCTGCTCCTGCCCCTCCTGCCCCTCCTG
CCCCTCCTGCTCCTGCCCCTCCTCCTGCTCCTGCCCCTCCTGCCCCTCCTGCCCCTCCTCCTGCTCCTGC
CCCTCCTGCCCCTCCTCCTGCTCCTGCCCCTCCTCCTGCTCCTGCCCCTCCTGCCCCTCCTGCCCCTCCT
CCTGCTCCTGCCCCTCCTGCCCCTCCTCCTGCTCCTGCCCCTCCTCCTGCTCCTGCCCCTCCTGCCCCTC
CTGCCCCTCCTCCTGCTCCTGCCCCTCCTCCTGCTCCTGCCCCTCCTGCCCCTCCTGCCCCTCCTGCCCC
TCCTCCTGCTCCTGCCCCTCCTCCTGCTCCTGCCCCTCCTGCTCCTGCCCCTCCCGCTCCTGCTCCTGCT
CCTGTTCCACCGTGGGTCCCTTTGCAGCCAATGCAACTTGGACGTTTTTGGGGTCTCCGGACACCATCTC
TATGTCTTGGCCCTGATCCTGAGCCGCCCGGGGCTCCTGGTCTTCCGCCTCCTCGTCCTCGTCCTCTTCC
CCGTCCTCGTCCATGGTTATCACCCCCTCTTCTTTGAGGTCCACTGCCGCCGGAGCCTTCTGGTCCAGAT
GTGTCTCCCTTCTCTCCTAGGCCATTTCCAGGTCCTGTACCTGGCCCCTCGTCAGACATGATTCACACTA
AAAGAGATCAATAGACATCTTTATTAGACGACGCTCAGTGAATACAGGGAGTGCAGACTCCTGCCCCCTC
CAACAGCCCCCCCACCCTCATCCCCTTCATGGTCGCTGTCAGACAGATCCAGGTCTGAAAATTCCCCATC
CTCCGAACCATCCTCGTCCTCATCACCAATTACTCGCAGCCCGGAAAACTCCCGCTGAACATCCTCAAGA
TTTGCGTCCTGAGCCTCAAGCCAGGCCTCAAATTCCTCGTCCCCCTTTTTGCTGGACGGTAGGGATGGGG
ATTCTCGGGACCCCTCCTCTTCCTCTTCAAGGTCACCAGACAGAGATGCTACTGGGGCAACGGAAGAAAA
GCTGGGTGCGGCCTGTGAGGATCAGCTTATCGATGATAAGCTGTCAAACATGAGAATTCTTGAAGACGAA
AGGGCCTCGTGATACGCCTATTTTTATAGGTTAATGTCATGATAATAATGGTTTCTTAGACGTCAGGTGG
CACTTTTCGGGGAAATGTGCGCGGAACCCCTATTTGTTTATTTTTCTAAATACATTCAAATATGTATCCG
CTCATGAGACAATAACCCTGATAAATGCTTCAATAATATTGAAAAAGGAAGAGTATGAGTATTCAACATT
TCCGTGTCGCCCTTATTCCCTTTTTTGCGGCATTTTGCCTTCCTGTTTTTGCTCACCCAGAAACGCTGGT
GAAAGTAAAAGATGCTGAAGATCAGTTGGGTGCACGAGTGGGTTACATCGAACTGGATCTCAACAGCGGT
AAGATCCTTGAGAGTTTTCGCCCCGAAGAACGTTTTCCAATGATGAGCACTTTTAAAGTTCTGCTATGTG
GCGCGGTATTATCCCGTGTTGACGCCGGGCAAGAGCAACTCGGTCGCCGCATACACTATTCTCAGAATGA
CTTGGTTGAGTACTCACCAGTCACAGAAAAGCATCTTACGGATGGCATGACAGTAAGAGAATTATGCAGT
GCTGCCATAACCATGAGTGATAACACTGCGGCCAACTTACTTCTGACAACGATCGGAGGACCGAAGGAGC
TAACCGCTTTTTTGCACAACATGGGGGATCATGTAACTCGCCTTGATCGTTGGGAACCGGAGCTGAATGA
AGCCATACCAAACGACGAGCGTGACACCACGATGCCTGCAGCAATGGCAACAACGTTGCGCAAACTATTA
ACTGGCGAACTACTTACTCTAGCTTCCCGGCAACAATTAATAGACTGGATGGAGGCGGATAAAGTTGCAG
GACCACTTCTGCGCTCGGCCCTTCCGGCTGGCTGGTTTATTGCTGATAAATCTGGAGCCGGTGAGCGTGG
GTCTCGCGGTATCATTGCAGCACTGGGGCCAGATGGTAAGCCCTCCCGTATCGTAGTTATCTACACGACG
GGGAGTCAGGCAACTATGGATGAACGAAATAGACAGATCGCTGAGATAGGTGCCTCACTGATTAAGCATT
GGTAACTGTCAGACCAAGTTTACTCATATATACTTTAGATTGATTTAAAACTTCATTTTTAATTTAAAAG
GATCTAGGTGAAGATCCTTTTTGATAATCTCATGACCAAAATCCCTTAACGTGAGTTTTCGTTCCACTGA
GCGTCAGACCCCGTAGAAAAGATCAAAGGATCTTCTTGAGATCCTTTTTTTCTGCGCGTAATCTGCTGCT
TGCAAACAAAAAAACCACCGCTACCAGCGGTGGTTTGTTTGCCGGATCAAGAGCTACCAACTCTTTTTCC
GAAGGTAACTGGCTTCAGCAGAGCGCAGATACCAAATACTGTCCTTCTAGTGTAGCCGTAGTTAGGCCAC
CACTTCAAGAACTCTGTAGCACCGCCTACATACCTCGCTCTGCTAATCCTGTTACCAGTGGCTGCTGCCA
GTGGCGATAAGTCGTGTCTTACCGGGTTGGACTCAAGACGATAGTTACCGGATAAGGCGCAGCGGTCGGG
CTGAACGGGGGGTTCGTGCACACAGCCCAGCTTGGAGCGAACGACCTACACCGAACTGAGATACCTACAG
CGTGAGCTATGAGAAAGCGCCACGCTTCCCGAAGGGAGAAAGGCGGACAGGTATCCGGTAAGCGGCAGGG
TCGGAACAGGAGAGCGCACGAGGGAGCTTCCAGGGGGAAACGCCTGGTATCTTTATAGTCCTGTCGGGTT
TCGCCACCTCTGACTTGAGCGTCGATTTTTGTGATGCTCGTCAGGGGGGCGGAGCCTATGGAAAAACGCC
AGCAACGCGGCCTTTTTACGGTTCCTGGCCTTTTGCTGGCCTTGAAGCTGTCCCTGATGGTCGTCATCTA
CCTGCCTGGACAGCATGGCCTGCAACGCGGGCATCCCGATGCCGCCGGAAGCGAGAAGAATCATAATGGG
GAAGGCCATCCAGCCTCGCGTCGCGAACGCCAGCAAGACGTAGCCCAGCGCGTCGGCCCCGAGATGCGCC
GCGTGCGGCTGCTGGAGATGGCGGACGCGATGGATATGTTCTGCCAAGGGTTGGTTTGCGCATTCACAGT
TCTCCGCAAGAATTGATTGGCTCCAATTCTTGGAGTGGTGAATCCGTTAGCGAGGTGCCGCCCTGCTTCA
TCCCCGTGGCCCGTTGCTCGCGTTTGCTGGCGGTGTCCCCGGAAGAAATATATTTGCATGTCTTTAGTTC
TATGATGACACAAACCCCGCCCAGCGTCTTGTCATTGGCGAATTCGAACACGCAGATGCAGTCGGGGCGG
CGCGGTCCGAGGTCCACTTCGCATATTAAGGTGACGCGTGTGGCCTCGAACACCGAGCGACCCTGCAGCG
ACCCGCTTAACAGCGTCAACAGCGTGCCGCAGATCCCGGGGGGCAATGAGATATGAAAAAGCCTGAACTC
ACCGCGACGTCTGTCGAGAAGTTTCTGATCGAAAAGTTCGACAGCGTCTCCGACCTGATGCAGCTCTCGG
AGGGCGAAGAATCTCGTGCTTTCAGCTTCGATGTAGGAGGGCGTGGATATGTCCTGCGGGTAAATAGCTG
CGCCGATGGTTTCTACAAAGATCGTTATGTTTATCGGCACTTTGCATCGGCCGCGCTCCCGATTCCGGAA
GTGCTTGACATTGGGGAATTCAGCGAGAGCCTGACCTATTGCATCTCCCGCCGTGCACAGGGTGTCACGT
TGCAAGACCTGCCTGAAACCGAACTGCCCGCTGTTCTGCAGCCGGTCGCGGAGGCCATGGATGCGATCGC
TGCGGCCGATCTTAGCCAGACGAGCGGGTTCGGCCCATTCGGACCGCAAGGAATCGGTCAATACACTACA
TGGCGTGATTTCATATGCGCGATTGCTGATCCCCATGTGTATCACTGGCAAACTGTGATGGACGACACCG
TCAGTGCGTCCGTCGCGCAGGCTCTCGATGAGCTGATGCTTTGGGCCGAGGACTGCCCCGAAGTCCGGCA
CCTCGTGCACGCGGATTTCGGCTCCAACAATGTCCTGACGGACAATGGCCGCATAACAGCGGTCATTGAC
TGGAGCGAGGCGATGTTCGGGGATTCCCAATACGAGGTCGCCAACATCTTCTTCTGGAGGCCGTGGTTGG
CTTGTATGGAGCAGCAGACGCGCTACTTCGAGCGGAGGCATCCGGAGCTTGCAGGATCGCCGCGGCTCCG
GGCGTATATGCTCCGCATTGGTCTTGACCAACTCTATCAGAGCTTGGTTGACGGCAATTTCGATGATGCA
GCTTGGGCGCAGGGTCGATGCGACGCAATCGTCCGATCCGGAGCCGGGACTGTCGGGCGTACACAAATCG
CCCGCAGAAGCGCGGCCGTCTGGACCGATGGCTGTGTAGAAGTACTCGCCGATAGTGGAAACCGACGCCC
CAGCACTCGTCCGGATCGGGAGATGGGGGAGGCTAACTGAAACACGGAAGGAGACAATACCGGAAGGAAC
CCGCGCTATGACGGCAATAAAAAGACAGAATAAAACGCACGGGTGTTGGGTCGTTTGTTCATAAACGCGG
GGTTCGGTCCCAGGGCTGGCACTCTGTCGATACCCCACCGAGACCCCATTGGGGCCAATACGCCCGCGTT
TCTTCCTTTTCCCCACCCCACCCCCCAAGTTCGGGTGAAGGCCCAGGGCTCGCAGCCAACGTCGGGGCGG
CAGGCCCTGCCATAGCCACTGGCCCCGTGGGTTAGGGACGGGGTCCCCCATGGGGAATGGTTTATGGTTC
GTGGGGGTTATTATTTTGGGCGTTGCGTGGGGTCAGGTCCACGACTGGACTGAGCAGACAGACCCATGGT
TTTTGGATGGCCTGGGCATGGACCGCATGTACTGGCGCGACACGAACACCGGGCGTCTGTGGCTGCCAAA
CACCCCCGACCCCCAAAAACCACCGCGCGGATTTCTGGCGTGCCAAGCTAGTCGACCAATTCTCATGTTT
GACAGCTTATCATCGCAGATCCGGGCAACGTTGTTGCCATTGCTGCAGGCGCAGAACTGGTAGGTATGGA
AGATCTATACATTGAATCAATATTGGCAATTAGCCATATTAGTCATTGGTTATATAGCATAAATCAATAT
TGGCTATTGGCCATTGCATACGTTGTATCTATATCATAATATGTACATTTATATTGGCTCATGTCCAATA
TGACCGCCATGTTGACATTGATTATTGACTAGTTATTAATAGTAATCAATTACGGGGTCATTAGTTCATA
GCCCATATATGGAGTTCCGCGTTACATAACTTACGGTAAATGGCCCGCCTGGCTGACCGCCCAACGACCC
CCGCCCATTGACGTCAATAATGACGTATGTTCCCATAGTAACGCCAATAGGGACTTTCCATTGACGTCAA
TGGGTGGAGTATTTACGGTAAACTGCCCACTTGGCAGTACATCAAGTGTATCATATGCCAAGTCCGCCCC
CTATTGACGTCAATGACGGTAAATGGCCCGCCTGGCATTATGCCCAGTACATGACCTTACGGGACTTTCC
TACTTGGCAGTACATCTACGTATTAGTCATCGCTATTACCATGGTGATGCGGTTTTGGCAGTACACCAAT
GGGCGTGGATAGCGGTTTGACTCACGGGGATTTCCAAGTCTCCACCCCATTGACGTCAATGGGAGTTTGT
TTTGGCACCAAAATCAACGGGACTTTCCAAAATGTCGTAATAACCCCGCCCCGTTGACGCAAATGGGCGG
TAGGCGTGTACGGTGGGAGGTCTATATAAGCAGAGCTCGTTTAGTGAACCGTCAGATCTCTAGAAGCTGG
GTACCAGCTGCTAGCGCCACCATGGAGACCACCCCCCTGAACAGTCAAAAGCAACTCTCTGCCTGTGAGG
ATGGAGAGGACTGTCAGGAGAATGGCGTTCTTCAAAAGGTTGTACCCACCCCTGGAGATAAGGTGGAAAG
CGGCCAGATTTCCAACGGCTACAGCGCCGTGCCATCACCTGGAGCCGGGGATGATACACGGCACAGCATT
CCCGCAACCACCACGACACTGGTTGCAGAGCTTCACCAGGGCGAGAGGGAGACGTGGGGCAAAAAGGTAG
ATTTTCTGCTTTCCGTGATCGGTTACGCGGTCGATCTGGGGAACGTGTGGAGGTTCCCTTACATTTGTTA
CCAAAACGGAGGGGGTGCCTTCTTGCTGCCCTACACAATTATGGCGATTTTTGGGGGTATCCCGCTCTTC
TACATGGAACTGGCCTTGGGTCAGTACCACCGGAACGGCTGCATTAGCATTTGGCGCAAGATATGCCCCA
TTTTCAAGGGAATCGGATACGCAATCTGTATAATCGCGTTCTATATTGCATCATATTACAACACCATCAT
GGCCTGGGCCCTTTATTACTTGATCAGCAGTTTCACCGACCAATTGCCGTGGACGAGCTGTAAGAACTCA
TGGAATACCGGGAACTGTACCAACTACTTCTCTGAGGACAGCTCAGGAGGTAGCGGGGGTGAACAGAAGC
TGATTAGCGAGGAGGACTTGGGCAGTCCAGGCGGAAGCGGCAACATCACTTGGACACTCCATAGTACGAG
CCCCGCAGAGGAGTTTTACACCAGGCACGTACTGCAGATTCATAGGAGCAAGGGTCTGCAAGACCTGGGC
GGTATTAGCTGGCAGCTCGCATTGTGCATAATGTTGATCTTTACGGTGATCTATTTCTCTATCTGGAAGG
GAGTAAAGACATCCGGCAAGGTGGTGTGGGTGACGGCGACCTTCCCCTACATTATACTCAGCGTGTTGTT
GGTGAGGGGGGCAACCCTGCCTGGGGCCTGGCGAGGCGTGCTGTTCTATCTCAAGCCAAACTGGCAGAAG
CTTCTTGAAACCGGAGTGTGGATCGACGCGGCCGCGCAAATCTTCTTTTCCCTCGGTCCCGGCTTCGGGG
TCCTTCTGGCATTCGCAAGCTACAACAAGTTCAACAATAACTGCTACCAGGACGCCCTCGTGACAAGTGT
AGTGAACTGCATGACCTCTTTCGTGAGCGGGTTTGTGATCTTCACAGTACTCGGATATATGGCTGAGATG
AGGAACGAAGATGTTAGTGAGGTTGCCAAAGACGCTGGCCCGAGCCTGTTGTTCATCACATACGCCGAGG
CTATCGCGAACATGCCCGCATCTACTTTCTTCGCCATCATCTTTTTCCTGATGCTGATAACCCTTGGGCT
GGATAGCACCTTCGCCGGACTGGAGGGTGTCATCACTGCCGTTCTCGACGAGTTCCCCCATGTGTGGGCC
AAGCGACGGGAAAGGTTCGTGCTGGCCGTCGTAATCACATGCTTCTTCGGCTCACTGGTGACCCTTACCT
TTGGCGGTGCGTACGTGGTCAAGCTGCTCGAAGAGTACGCCACTGGACCGGCGGTTCTGACCGTGGCATT
GATCGAGGCCGTGGCCGTAAGCTGGTTTTACGGCATCACGCAGTTCTGTAGGGACGTGAAAGAGATGCTG
GGCTTTTCTCCCGGTTGGTTTTGGAGGATTTGTTGGGTAGCAATTAGCCCCCTGTTTCTCGTCTTCATTA
TTTGCTCTTTTCTGATGTCTCCACCGCAGCTCCGACTGTTTCAGTACAACTACCCCTACTGGTCAATTAT
CCTGGGCTATTGTATCGGCACCTCAAGTTTCATCTGCATCCCCACATACATCGCATACAGACTGATAATT
ACGCCCGGTACTTTTAAGGAGCGAATCATTAAAAGCATAACCCCCGAAACCCCCACCGAGATCCCTTGTG
GCGATATAAGACTCAATGCGGTCTAATAGCTCGAG
Features (pLannotate 1.2.2; 22 found; start..end, strand, type, name):
     14..148     -  polyA_signal   SV40 poly(A) signal: SV40 polyadenylation signal
    171..254     -  CDS            large T antigen (fragment): large T antigen from SV40 (simian virus 40)
    257..297     +  CDS            rop (fragment): Rop protein, which maintains plasmids at low copy number; rop
    409..427     -  misc_feature   MCS (fragment): pUC18/19 multiple cloning site
    873..2662    -  rep_origin     oriP: Epstein-Barr virus oriP replication origin (Yates et al., 2000)
   2663..2881    -  CDS            gL (fragment): GL_EBVB9 - Experimental evidence at protein level: Swiss-Prot protein existence level 1. The heterodimer glycoprotein H-glycoprotein L is required for the fusion of viral and plasma membranes leading to virus entry into the host cell. Acts as a functional inhibitor of gH and maintains gH in an inhibited form. Upon binding to host integrins, gL dissociates from gH leading to activation of the viral fusion glycoproteins gB and gH. Fusion of EBV with B-lymphocytes requires the additional receptor- binding protein gp42, which forms a complex with gH/gL. The heterodimer gH/gL targets also host EPHA
   2964..4889    -  CDS            EBNA1: Epstein-Barr nuclear antigen 1, also known as EBNA-1 crucial for latent viral infection, and for episomal amplification of vectors containing the oriP origin (Okita et al., 2013)
   4927..5271    -  CDS            BRRF2_EBVB9 (fragment): Protein inferred from homology: Swiss-Prot protein existence level 3. From Epstein-Barr virus (strain B95-8) (HHV-4) (Human herpesvirus 4).
   5274..5297    -  promoter       tet promoter (fragment): E. coli promoter for tetracycline efflux protein gene
   5410..5514    +  promoter       AmpR promoter: bla
   5515..6375    +  CDS            AmpR: β-lactamase; bla; confers resistance to ampicillin, carbenicillin, and related antibiotics
   6546..7134    +  rep_origin     ori: high-copy-number ColE1/pMB1/pBR322/pUC origin of replication
   7180..7338    -  CDS            TcR (fragment): tetracycline efflux protein; tet; confers resistance to tetracycline
   7459..7659    -  CDS            MDV035 (fragment): UL24_GAHVM - Protein inferred from homology: Swiss-Prot protein existence level 3. May play a role in the dispersal of host nucleolin from the nucleolus throughout the nucleus leading to a decrease in ribosome biogenesis. From Gallid herpesvirus 2 (strain Chicken/Md5/ATCC VR-987) (GaHV-2) (Marek's disease herpesvirus type 1).
   7648..7710    +  promoter       Mini-TK promoter: minimal herpes simplex virus (HSV) thymidine kinase promoter
   7753..8790    +  CDS            HygR: hygromycin B phosphotransferase confers resistance to hygromycin
   8832..8880    +  polyA_signal   HSV TK poly(A) signal: herpes simplex virus thymidine kinase polyadenylation signal (Cole and Stacy, 1985)
   9080..9304    +  CDS            gH (fragment): GH_HHV11 - Experimental evidence at protein level: Swiss-Prot protein existence level 1. The heterodimer glycoprotein H-glycoprotein L is required for the fusion of viral and plasma membranes leading to virus entry into the host cell. Following initial binding to host receptor, membrane fusion is mediated by the fusion machinery composed of gB and the heterodimer gH/gL. May also be involved in the fusion between the virion envelope and the outer nuclear membrane during virion morphogenesis. From Human herpesvirus 1 (strain 17) (HHV-1) (Human herpes simplex virus 1).
   9335..9360    -  CDS            bla(M) (fragment): β-lactamase lacking the signal sequence; bla(M); allows cytosolic expression of β-lactamase
   9534..9913    +  enhancer       CMV enhancer: human cytomegalovirus immediate early enhancer
   9915..10114   +  promoter       CMV promoter: human cytomegalovirus (CMV) immediate early promoter
  10172..12133   +  CDS            SLC6A4: SC6A4_HUMAN - Also known as HTT, SERT. Experimental evidence at protein level: Swiss-Prot protein existence level 1. Serotonin transporter whose primary function in the central nervous system involves the regulation of serotonergic signaling via transport of serotonin molecules from the synaptic cleft back into the pre-synaptic terminal for re-utilization. Plays a key role in mediating regulation of the availability of serotonin to other receptors of serotonergic systems. Terminates the action of serotonin and recycles it in a sodium-dependent manner. From Homo sapiens (Human).
