[The description below was written by a language model from this plasmid's Addgene catalogue record and pLannotate feature annotations shown in this document.]
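Description:
pCEP4-SERTL550V-myc is a mammalian expression plasmid built on the Invitrogen pCEP4 episomal backbone. It carries a codon-optimized human serotonin transporter (SERT, SLC6A4) with the point mutation L550V. In bacteria it is propagated through a high-copy ColE1/pUC-type origin and selected with ampicillin via the β-lactamase gene. For mammalian cells, the backbone supplies the Epstein-Barr virus oriP origin together with an EBNA1 coding sequence. Together these let the plasmid replicate and persist as an extrachromosomal episome in permissive primate cells rather than requiring integration. A hygromycin B phosphotransferase cassette, driven by an HSV thymidine kinase promoter and ending in the TK polyadenylation signal, allows selection of cells that retain the plasmid. Several short annotated fragments (herpesvirus ORFs, rop, tetracycline resistance, SV40 large T antigen) appear to be remnants of the backbone's construction and not functional parts.

The roughly 2 kb SERT insert lies between the NheI and XhoI sites, downstream of the human cytomegalovirus immediate-early enhancer and promoter. In the circular plasmid it is followed by the SV40 polyadenylation signal. According to the record, a MYC epitope is inserted internally in extracellular loop 2. That position should leave the tag exposed on the cell surface, so surface-expressed transporter can be detected by antibody without permeabilizing cells. The feature table does not annotate the tag separately. The L550V variant is described as having approximately wild-type transport. The plasmid comes from a deep mutagenesis study of the transporter's uptake of a non-native substrate and its conformationally dynamic regions, where it fits as an individually tested mutant for expression and transport assays.
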