Addgene plasmid #107472: pCEP4-SERTL550V-myc
Purpose: Mammalian expression plasmid for codon optimized mutant hSERT with internal MYC tag inserted in ECL2, mutation L550V approximately wildtype transport
Depositing lab: Erik Procko. Publication: Deep Mutagenesis of a Transporter for Uptake of a Non-Native Substrate Identifies Conformationally Dynamic Regions. Young HJ, Chan M, Selvam B, Szymanski SK, Shukla D, Procko E. bioRxiv 2021.04.19.440442 10.1101/2021.04.19.440442.
Backbone
  Vector backbone: pCEP4
  Backbone manufacturer: Invitrogen
  Backbone size w/o insert (bp): 10410
  Vector type: Mammalian Expression
  Selectable markers: Hygromycin
Growth in bacteria
  Bacterial resistance: Ampicillin, 100 μg/mL
  Growth temperature: 37°C
  Growth strain: DH5alpha
  Copy number: High Copy
Gene/Insert
  Gene/Insert name: Serotonin Transporter (SERT) (alt name: SLC6A4)
  Species: H. sapiens (human)
  Insert size (bp): 1985
  Mutation: L550V
  Entrez Gene: SLC6A4 (a.k.a. 5-HTT, 5-HTTLPR, 5HTT, HTT, OCD1, SERT, SERT1, hSERT)
  Promoter: CMV
  Cloning method: Restriction Enzyme; 5′ cloning site NHE1 (not destroyed); 3′ cloning site XHO1 (not destroyed)
  Sequencing primers: 5′ CMV Forward; 3′ EBV Reverse
Terms and licenses: Academic/Nonprofit Terms; Industry Terms: Not Available to Industry
Depositor comments: Please visit https://doi.org/10.1101/2021.04.19.440442 for bioRxiv preprint.
How to cite: pCEP4-SERTL550V-myc was a gift from Erik Procko (Addgene plasmid # 107472 ; http://n2t.net/addgene:107472 ; RRID:Addgene_107472)
