>Addgene plasmid #107472 | pCEP4-SERTL550V-myc | addgene partial sequence | sequence record 205614 | Addgene Partial NGS Result
TCCCGCTCCTGCTCCTGCTCCTGTTCCACCGTGGGTCCCTTTGCAGCCAATGCAACTTGGACGTTTTTGG
GGTCTCCGGACACCATCTCTATGTCTTGGCCCTGATCCTGAGCCGCCCGGGGCTCCTGGTCTTCCGCCTC
CTCGTCCTCGTCCTCTTCCCCGTCCTCGTCCATGGTTATCACCCCCTCTTCTTTGAGGTCCACTGCCGCC
GGAGCCTTCTGGTCCAGATGTGTCTCCCTTCTCTCCTAGGCCATTTCCAGGTCCTGTACCTGGCCCCTCG
TCAGACATGATTCACACTAAAAGAGATCAATAGACATCTTTATTAGACGACGCTCAGTGAATACAGGGAG
TGCAGACTCCTGCCCCCTCCAACAGCCCCCCCACCCTCATCCCCTTCATGGTCGCTGTCAGACAGATCCA
GGTCTGAAAATTCCCCATCCTCCGAACCATCCTCGTCCTCATCACCAATTACTCGCAGCCCGGAAAACTC
CCGCTGAACATCCTCAAGATTTGCGTCCTGAGCCTCAAGCCAGGCCTCAAATTCCTCGTCCCCCTTTTTG
CTGGACGGTAGGGATGGGGATTCTCGGGACCCCTCCTCTTCCTCTTCAAGGTCACCAGACAGAGATGCTA
CTGGGGCAACGGAAGAAAAGCTGGGTGCGGCCTGTGAGGATCAGCTTATCGATGATAAGCTGTCAAACAT
GAGAATTCTTGAAGACGAAAGGGCCTCGTGATACGCCTATTTTTATAGGTTAATGTCATGATAATAATGG
TTTCTTAGACGTCAGGTGGCACTTTTCGGGGAAATGTGCGCGGAACCCCTATTTGTTTATTTTTCTAAAT
ACATTCAAATATGTATCCGCTCATGAGACAATAACCCTGATAAATGCTTCAATAATATTGAAAAAGGAAG
AGTATGAGTATTCAACATTTCCGTGTCGCCCTTATTCCCTTTTTTGCGGCATTTTGCCTTCCTGTTTTTG
CTCACCCAGAAACGCTGGTGAAAGTAAAAGATGCTGAAGATCAGTTGGGTGCACGAGTGGGTTACATCGA
ACTGGATCTCAACAGCGGTAAGATCCTTGAGAGTTTTCGCCCCGAAGAACGTTTTCCAATGATGAGCACT
TTTAAAGTTCTGCTATGTGGCGCGGTATTATCCCGTGTTGACGCCGGGCAAGAGCAACTCGGTCGCCGCA
TACACTATTCTCAGAATGACTTGGTTGAGTACTCACCAGTCACAGAAAAGCATCTTACGGATGGCATGAC
AGTAAGAGAATTATGCAGTGCTGCCATAACCATGAGTGATAACACTGCGGCCAACTTACTTCTGACAACG
ATCGGAGGACCGAAGGAGCTAACCGCTTTTTTGCACAACATGGGGGATCATGTAACTCGCCTTGATCGTT
GGGAACCGGAGCTGAATGAAGCCATACCAAACGACGAGCGTGACACCACGATGCCTGCAGCAATGGCAAC
AACGTTGCGCAAACTATTAACTGGCGAACTACTTACTCTAGCTTCCCGGCAACAATTAATAGACTGGATG
GAGGCGGATAAAGTTGCAGGACCACTTCTGCGCTCGGCCCTTCCGGCTGGCTGGTTTATTGCTGATAAAT
CTGGAGCCGGTGAGCGTGGGTCTCGCGGTATCATTGCAGCACTGGGGCCAGATGGTAAGCCCTCCCGTAT
CGTAGTTATCTACACGACGGGGAGTCAGGCAACTATGGATGAACGAAATAGACAGATCGCTGAGATAGGT
GCCTCACTGATTAAGCATTGGTAACTGTCAGACCAAGTTTACTCATATATACTTTAGATTGATTTAAAAC
TTCATTTTTAATTTAAAAGGATCTAGGTGAAGATCCTTTTTGATAATCTCATGACCAAAATCCCTTAACG
TGAGTTTTCGTTCCACTGAGCGTCAGACCCCGTAGAAAAGATCAAAGGATCTTCTTGAGATCCTTTTTTT
CTGCGCGTAATCTGCTGCTTGCAAACAAAAAAACCACCGCTACCAGCGGTGGTTTGTTTGCCGGATCAAG
AGCTACCAACTCTTTTTCCGAAGGTAACTGGCTTCAGCAGAGCGCAGATACCAAATACTGTCCTTCTAGT
GTAGCCGTAGTTAGGCCACCACTTCAAGAACTCTGTAGCACCGCCTACATACCTCGCTCTGCTAATCCTG
TTACCAGTGGCTGCTGCCAGTGGCGATAAGTCGTGTCTTACCGGGTTGGACTCAAGACGATAGTTACCGG
ATAAGGCGCAGCGGTCGGGCTGAACGGGGGGTTCGTGCACACAGCCCAGCTTGGAGCGAACGACCTACAC
CGAACTGAGATACCTACAGCGTGAGCTATGAGAAAGCGCCACGCTTCCCGAAGGGAGAAAGGCGGACAGG
TATCCGGTAAGCGGCAGGGTCGGAACAGGAGAGCGCACGAGGGAGCTTCCAGGGGGAAACGCCTGGTATC
TTTATAGTCCTGTCGGGTTTCGCCACCTCTGACTTGAGCGTCGATTTTTGTGATGCTCGTCAGGGGGGCG
GAGCCTATGGAAAAACGCCAGCAACGCGGCCTTTTTACGGTTCCTGGCCTTTTGCTGGCCTTGAAGCTGT
CCCTGATGGTCGTCATCTACCTGCCTGGACAGCATGGCCTGCAACGCGGGCATCCCGATGCCGCCGGAAG
CGAGAAGAATCATAATGGGGAAGGCCATCCAGCCTCGCGTCGCGAACGCCAGCAAGACGTAGCCCAGCGC
GTCGGCCCCGAGATGCGCCGCGTGCGGCTGCTGGAGATGGCGGACGCGATGGATATGTTCTGCCAAGGGT
TGGTTTGCGCATTCACAGTTCTCCGCAAGAATTGATTGGCTCCAATTCTTGGAGTGGTGAATCCGTTAGC
GAGGTGCCGCCCTGCTTCATCCCCGTGGCCCGTTGCTCGCGTTTGCTGGCGGTGTCCCCGGAAGAAATAT
ATTTGCATGTCTTTAGTTCTATGATGACACAAACCCCGCCCAGCGTCTTGTCATTGGCGAATTCGAACAC
GCAGATGCAGTCGGGGCGGCGCGGTCCGAGGTCCACTTCGCATATTAAGGTGACGCGTGTGGCCTCGAAC
ACCGAGCGACCCTGCAGCGACCCGCTTAACAGCGTCAACAGCGTGCCGCAGATCCCGGGGGGCAATGAGA
TATGAAAAAGCCTGAACTCACCGCGACGTCTGTCGAGAAGTTTCTGATCGAAAAGTTCGACAGCGTCTCC
GACCTGATGCAGCTCTCGGAGGGCGAAGAATCTCGTGCTTTCAGCTTCGATGTAGGAGGGCGTGGATATG
TCCTGCGGGTAAATAGCTGCGCCGATGGTTTCTACAAAGATCGTTATGTTTATCGGCACTTTGCATCGGC
CGCGCTCCCGATTCCGGAAGTGCTTGACATTGGGGAATTCAGCGAGAGCCTGACCTATTGCATCTCCCGC
CGTGCACAGGGTGTCACGTTGCAAGACCTGCCTGAAACCGAACTGCCCGCTGTTCTGCAGCCGGTCGCGG
AGGCCATGGATGCGATCGCTGCGGCCGATCTTAGCCAGACGAGCGGGTTCGGCCCATTCGGACCGCAAGG
AATCGGTCAATACACTACATGGCGTGATTTCATATGCGCGATTGCTGATCCCCATGTGTATCACTGGCAA
ACTGTGATGGACGACACCGTCAGTGCGTCCGTCGCGCAGGCTCTCGATGAGCTGATGCTTTGGGCCGAGG
ACTGCCCCGAAGTCCGGCACCTCGTGCACGCGGATTTCGGCTCCAACAATGTCCTGACGGACAATGGCCG
CATAACAGCGGTCATTGACTGGAGCGAGGCGATGTTCGGGGATTCCCAATACGAGGTCGCCAACATCTTC
TTCTGGAGGCCGTGGTTGGCTTGTATGGAGCAGCAGACGCGCTACTTCGAGCGGAGGCATCCGGAGCTTG
CAGGATCGCCGCGGCTCCGGGCGTATATGCTCCGCATTGGTCTTGACCAACTCTATCAGAGCTTGGTTGA
CGGCAATTTCGATGATGCAGCTTGGGCGCAGGGTCGATGCGACGCAATCGTCCGATCCGGAGCCGGGACT
GTCGGGCGTACACAAATCGCCCGCAGAAGCGCGGCCGTCTGGACCGATGGCTGTGTAGAAGTACTCGCCG
ATAGTGGAAACCGACGCCCCAGCACTCGTCCGGATCGGGAGATGGGGGAGGCTAACTGAAACACGGAAGG
AGACAATACCGGAAGGAACCCGCGCTATGACGGCAATAAAAAGACAGAATAAAACGCACGGGTGTTGGGT
CGTTTGTTCATAAACGCGGGGTTCGGTCCCAGGGCTGGCACTCTGTCGATACCCCACCGAGACCCCATTG
GGGCCAATACGCCCGCGTTTCTTCCTTTTCCCCACCCCACCCCCCAAGTTCGGGTGAAGGCCCAGGGCTC
GCAGCCAACGTCGGGGCGGCAGGCCCTGCCATAGCCACTGGCCCCGTGGGTTAGGGACGGGGTCCCCCAT
GGGGAATGGTTTATGGTTCGTGGGGGTTATTATTTTGGGCGTTGCGTGGGGTCAGGTCCACGACTGGACT
GAGCAGACAGACCCATGGTTTTTGGATGGCCTGGGCATGGACCGCATGTACTGGCGCGACACGAACACCG
GGCGTCTGTGGCTGCCAAACACCCCCGACCCCCAAAAACCACCGCGCGGATTTCTGGCGTGCCAAGCTAG
TCGACCAATTCTCATGTTTGACAGCTTATCATCGCAGATCCGGGCAACGTTGTTGCCATTGCTGCAGGCG
CAGAACTGGTAGGTATGGAAGATCTATACATTGAATCAATATTGGCAATTAGCCATATTAGTCATTGGTT
ATATAGCATAAATCAATATTGGCTATTGGCCATTGCATACGTTGTATCTATATCATAATATGTACATTTA
TATTGGCTCATGTCCAATATGACCGCCATGTTGACATTGATTATTGACTAGTTATTAATAGTAATCAATT
ACGGGGTCATTAGTTCATAGCCCATATATGGAGTTCCGCGTTACATAACTTACGGTAAATGGCCCGCCTG
GCTGACCGCCCAACGACCCCCGCCCATTGACGTCAATAATGACGTATGTTCCCATAGTAACGCCAATAGG
GACTTTCCATTGACGTCAATGGGTGGAGTATTTACGGTAAACTGCCCACTTGGCAGTACATCAAGTGTAT
CATATGCCAAGTCCGCCCCCTATTGACGTCAATGACGGTAAATGGCCCGCCTGGCATTATGCCCAGTACA
TGACCTTACGGGACTTTCCTACTTGGCAGTACATCTACGTATTAGTCATCGCTATTACCATGGTGATGCG
GTTTTGGCAGTACACCAATGGGCGTGGATAGCGGTTTGACTCACGGGGATTTCCAAGTCTCCACCCCATT
GACGTCAATGGGAGTTTGTTTTGGCACCAAAATCAACGGGACTTTCCAAAATGTCGTAATAACCCCGCCC
CGTTGACGCAAATGGGCGGTAGGCGTGTACGGTGGGAGGTCTATATAAGCAGAGCTCGTTTAGTGAACCG
TCAGATCTCTAGAAGCTGGGTACCAGCTGCTAGCGCCACCATGGAGACCACCCCCCTGAACAGTCAAAAG
CAACTCTCTGCCTGTGAGGATGGAGAGGACTGTCAGGAGAATGGCGTTCTTCAAAAGGTTGTACCCACCC
CTGGAGATAAGGTGGAAAGCGGCCAGATTTCCAACGGCTACAGCGCCGTGCCATCACCTGGAGCCGGGGA
TGATACACGGCACAGCATTCCCGCAACCACCACGACACTGGTTGCAGAGCTTCACCAGGGCGAGAGGGAG
ACGTGGGGCAAAAAGGTAGATTTTCTGCTTTCCGTGATCGGTTACGCGGTCGATCTGGGGAACGTGTGGA
GGTTCCCTTACATTTGTTACCAAAACGGAGGGGGTGCCTTCTTGCTGCCCTACACAATTATGGCGATTTT
TGGGGGTATCCCGCTCTTCTACATGGAACTGGCCTTGGGTCAGTACCACCGGAACGGCTGCATTAGCATT
TGGCGCAAGATATGCCCCATTTTCAAGGGAATCGGATACGCAATCTGTATAATCGCGTTCTATATTGCAT
CATATTACAACACCATCATGGCCTGGGCCCTTTATTACTTGATCAGCAGTTTCACCGACCAATTGCCGTG
GACGAGCTGTAAGAACTCATGGAATACCGGGAACTGTACCAACTACTTCTCTGAGGACAGCTCAGGAGGT
AGCGGGGGTGAACAGAAGCTGATTAGCGAGGAGGACTTGGGCAGTCCAGGCGGAAGCGGCAACATCACTT
GGACACTCCATAGTACGAGCCCCGCAGAGGAGTTTTACACCAGGCACGTACTGCAGATTCATAGGAGCAA
GGGTCTGCAAGACCTGGGCGGTATTAGCTGGCAGCTCGCATTGTGCATAATGTTGATCTTTACGGTGATC
TATTTCTCTATCTGGAAGGGAGTAAAGACATCCGGCAAGGTGGTGTGGGTGACGGCGACCTTCCCCTACA
TTATACTCAGCGTGTTGTTGGTGAGGGGGGCAACCCTGCCTGGGGCCTGGCGAGGCGTGCTGTTCTATCT
CAAGCCAAACTGGCAGAAGCTTCTTGAAACCGGAGTGTGGATCGACGCGGCCGCGCAAATCTTCTTTTCC
CTCGGTCCCGGCTTCGGGGTCCTTCTGGCATTCGCAAGCTACAACAAGTTCAACAATAACTGCTACCAGG
ACGCCCTCGTGACAAGTGTAGTGAACTGCATGACCTCTTTCGTGAGCGGGTTTGTGATCTTCACAGTACT
CGGATATATGGCTGAGATGAGGAACGAAGATGTTAGTGAGGTTGCCAAAGACGCTGGCCCGAGCCTGTTG
TTCATCACATACGCCGAGGCTATCGCGAACATGCCCGCATCTACTTTCTTCGCCATCATCTTTTTCCTGA
TGCTGATAACCCTTGGGCTGGATAGCACCTTCGCCGGACTGGAGGGTGTCATCACTGCCGTTCTCGACGA
GTTCCCCCATGTGTGGGCCAAGCGACGGGAAAGGTTCGTGCTGGCCGTCGTAATCACATGCTTCTTCGGC
TCACTGGTGACCCTTACCTTTGGCGGTGCGTACGTGGTCAAGCTGCTCGAAGAGTACGCCACTGGACCGG
CGGTTCTGACCGTGGCATTGATCGAGGCCGTGGCCGTAAGCTGGTTTTACGGCATCACGCAGTTCTGTAG
GGACGTGAAAGAGATGCTGGGCTTTTCTCCCGGTTGGTTTTGGAGGATTTGTTGGGTAGCAATTAGCCCC
CTGTTTCTCGTCTTCATTATTTGCTCTTTTCTGATGTCTCCACCGCAGCTCCGACTGTTTCAGTACAACT
ACCCCTACTGGTCAATTATCCTGGGCTATTGTATCGGCACCTCAAGTTTCATCTGCATCCCCACATACAT
CGCATACAGACTGATAATTACGCCCGGTACTTTTAAGGAGCGAATCATTAAAAGCATAACCCCCGAAACC
CCCACCGAGATCCCTTGTGGCGATATAAGACTCAATGCGGTCTAATAGCTCGAGGCCGGCAAGGCCGGAT
CCAGACATGATAAGATACATTGATGAGTTTGGACAAACCACAACTAGAATGCAGTGAAAAAAATGCTTTA
TTTGTGAAATTTGTGATGCTATTGCTTTATTTGTAACCATTATAAGCTGCAATAAACAAGTTAACAACAA
CAATTGCATTCATTTTATGTTTCAGGTTCAGGGGGAGGTGTGGGAGGTTTTTTAAAGCAAGTAAAACCTC
TACAAATGTGGTATGGCTGATTATGATCCGGCTGCCTCGCGCGTTTCGGTGATGACGGTGAAAACCTCTG
ACACATGCAGCTCCCGGAGACGGTCACAGCTTGTCTGTAAGCGGATGCCGGGAGCAGACAAGCCCGTCAG
GGCGCGTCAGCGGGTGTTGGCGGGTGTCGGGGCGCAGCCATGAGGTCGACTCTAGAGGATCGATCCCCGC
CCCGGACGAACTAAACCTGACTACGACATCTCTGCCCCTTCTTCGCGGGGCAGTGCATGTAATCCCTTCA
GTTGGTTGGTACAACTTGCCAACTGGGCCCTGTTCCACATGTGACACGGGGGGGGACCAAACACAAAGGG
GTTCTCTGACTGTAGTTGACATCCTTATAAATGGATGTGCACATTTGCCAACACTGAGTGGCTTTCATCC
TGGAGCAGACTTTGCAGTCTGTGGACTGCAACACAACATTGCCTTTATGTGTAACTCTTGGCTGAAGCTC
TTACACCAATGCTGGGGGACATGTACCTCCCAGGGGCCCAGGAAGACTACGGGAGGCTACACCAACGTCA
ATCAGAGGGGCCTGTGTAGCTACCGATAAGCGGACCCTCAAGAGGGCATTAGCAATAGTGTTTATAAGGC
CCCCTTGTTAACCCTAAACGGGTAGCATATGCTTCCCGGGTAGTAGTATATACTATCCAGACTAACCCTA
ATTCAATAGCATATGTTACCCAACGGGAAGCATATGCTATCGAATTAGGGTTAGTAAAAGGGTCCTAAGG
AACAGCGATATCTCCCACCCCATGAGCTGTCACGGTTTTATTTACATGGGGTCAGGATTCCACGAGGGTA
GTGAACCATTTTAGTCACAAGGGCAGTGGCTGAAGATCAAGGAGCGGGCAGTGAACTCTCCTGAATCTTC
GCCTGCTTCTTCATTCTCCTTCGTTTAGCTAATAGAATAACTGCTGAGTTGTGAACAGTAAGGTGTATGT
GAGGTGCTCGAAAACAAGGTTTCAGGTGACGCCCCCAGAATAAAATTTGGACGGGGGGTTCAGTGGTGGC
ATTGTGCTATGACACCAATATAACCCTCACAAACCCCTTGGGCAATAAATACTAGTGTAGGAATGAAACA
TTCTGAATATCTTTAACAATAGAAATCCATGGGGTGGGGACAAGCCGTAAAGACTGGATGTCCATCTCAC
ACGAATTTATGGCTATGGGCAACACATAATCCTAGTGCAATATGATACTGGGGTTATTAAGATGTGTCCC
AGGCAGGGACCAAGACAGGTGAACCATGTTGTTACACTCTATTTGTAACAAGGGGAAAGAGAGTGGACGC
CGACAGCAGCGGACTCCACTGGTTGTCTCTAACACCCCCGAAAATTAAACGGGGCTCCACGCCAATGGGG
CCCATAAACAAAGACAAGTGGCCACTCTTTTTTTTGAAATTGTGGAGTGGGGGCACGCGTCAGCCCCCAC
ACGCCGCCCTGCGGTTTTGGACTGTAAAATAAGGGTGTAATAACTTGGCTGATTGTAACCCCGCTAACCA
CTGCGGTCAAACCACTTGCCCACAAAACCACTAATGGCACCCCGGGGAATACCTGCATAAGTAGGTGGGC
GGGCCAAGATAGGGGCGCGATTGCTGCGATCTGGAGGACAAATTACACACACTTGCGCCTGAGCGCCAAG
CACAGGGTTGTTGGTCCTCATATTCACGAGGTCGCTGAGAGCACGGTGGGCTAATGTTGCCATGGGTAGC
ATATACTACCCAAATATCTGGATAGCATATGCTATCCTAATCTATATCTGGGTAGCATAGGCTATCCTAA
TCTATATCTGGGTAGCATATGCTATCCTAATCTATATCTGGGTAGTATATGCTATCCTAATTTATATCTG
GGTAGCATAGGCTATCCTAATCTATATCTGGGTAGCATATGCTATCCTAATCTATATCTGGGTAGTATAT
GCTATCCTAATCTGTATCCGGGTAGCATATGCTATCCTAATAGAGATTAGGGTAGTATATGCTATCCTAA
TTTATATCTGGGTAGCATATACTACCCAAATATCTGGATAGCATATGCTATCCTAATCTATATCTGGGTA
GCATATGCTATCCTAATCTATATCTGGGTAGCATAGGCTATCCTAATCTATATCTGGGTAGCATATGCTA
TCCTAATCTATATCTGGGTAGTATATGCTATCCTAATTTATATCTGGGTAGCATAGGCTATCCTAATCTA
TATCTGGGTAGCATATGCTATCCTAATCTATATCTGGGTAGTATATGCTATCCTAATCTGTATCCGGGTA
GCATATGCTATCCTCATGCATATACAGTCAGCATATGATACCCAGTAGTAGAGTGGGAGTGCTATCCTTT
GCATATGCCGCCACCTCCCAAGGGGGCGTGAATTTTCGCTGCTTGTCCTTTTCCTGCTGGTTGCTCCCAT
TCTTAGGTGAATTTAAGGAGGCCAGGCTAAAGCCGTCGCATGTCTGATTGCTCACCAGGTAAATGTCGCT
AATGTTTTCCAACGCGAGAAGGTGTTGAGCGCGGAGCTGAGTGACGTGACAACATGGGTATGCCCAATTG
CCCCATGTTGGGAGGACGAAAATGGTGACAAGACAGATGGCCAGAAATACACCAACAGCACGCATGATGT
CTACTGGGGATTTATTCTTTAGTGCGGGGGAATACACGGCTTTTAATACGATTGAGGGCGTCTCCTAACA
AGTTACATCACTCCTGCCCTTCCTCACCCTCATCTCCATCACCTCCTTCATCTCCGTCATCTCCGTCATC
ACCCTCCGCGGCAGCCCCTTCCACCATAGGTGGAAACCAGGGAGGCAAATCTACTCCATCGTCAAAGCTG
CACACAGTCACCCTGATATTGCAGGTAGGAGCGGGCTTTGTCATAACAAGGTCCTTAATCGCATCCTTCA
AAACCTCAGCAAATATATGAGTTTGTAAAAAGACCATGAAATAACAGACAATGGACTCCCTTAGCGGGCC
AGGTTGTGGGCCGGGTCCAGGGGCCATTCCAAAGGGGAGACGACTCAATGGTGTAAGACGACATTGTGGA
ATAGCAAGGGCAGTTCCTCGCCTTAGGTTGTAAAGGGAGGTCTTACTACCTCCATATACGAACACACCGG
CGACCCAAGTTCCTTCGTCGGTAGTCCTTTCTACGTGACTCCTAGCCAGGAGAGCTCTTAAACCTTCTGC
AATGTTCTCAAATTTCGGGTTGGAACCTCCTTGACCACGATGCTTTCCAAACCACCCTCCTTTTTTGCGC
CTGCCTCCATCACCCTGACCCCGGGGTCCAGTGCTTGGGCCTTCTCCTGGGTCATCTGCGGGGCCCTGCT
CTATCGCTCCCGGGGGCACGTCAGGCTCACCATCTGGGCCACCTTCTTGGTGGTATTCAAAATAATCGGC
TTCCCCTACAGGGTGGAAAAATGGCCTTCTACCTGGAGGGGGCCTGCGCGGTGGAGACCCGGATGATGAT
GACTGACTACTGGGACTCCTGGGCCTCTTTTCTCCACGTCCACGACCTCTCCCCCTGGCTCTTTCACGAC
TTCCCCCCCTGGCTCTTTCACGTCCTCTACCCCGGCGGCCTCCACTACCTCCTCGACCCCGGCCTCCACT
ACCTCCTCGACCCCGGCCTCCACTGCCTCCTCGACCCCGGCCTCCACCTCCTGCTCCTGCCCCTCCTGCT
CCTGCCCCTCCTCCTGCTCCTGCCCCTCCTGC
